Addgene plasmid #225089: DRH016_ AAV-hSyn-DN-THR
Purpose: Expression of dominant-negative thyroid receptor beta (THRB, human) with an HA tag in neurons driven by human synapsin promoter.
Depositing lab: Bernardo Sabatini. Depositing organization: Harvard Medical School. Publication: Thyroid hormone remodels cortex to coordinate body-wide metabolism and exploration. Hochbaum DR, Hulshof L, Urke A, Wang W, Dubinsky AC, Farnsworth HC, Hakim R, Lin S, Kleinberg G, Robertson K, Park C, Solberg A, Yang Y, Baynard C, Nadaf NM, Beron CC, Girasole AE, Chantranupong L, Cortopassi MD, Prouty S, Geistlinger L, Banks AS, Scanlan TS, Datta SR, Greenberg ME, Boulting GL, Macosko EZ, Sabatini BL. Cell. 2024 Oct 3;187(20):5679-5697.e23. doi: 10.1016/j.cell.2024.07.041. Epub 2024 Aug 22. PubMed 39178853.
Backbone
  Vector backbone: AAV
  Vector type: AAV
Growth in bacteria
  Bacterial resistance: Ampicillin, 100 μg/mL
  Growth temperature: 37°C
  Growth strain: NEB Stable
  Copy number: Unknown
Gene/Insert
  Gene/Insert name: DN-THRB
  Species: H. sapiens (human)
  Entrez Gene: THRB (a.k.a. C-ERBA-2, C-ERBA-BETA, ERBA2, GRTH, NR1A2, PRTH, THR1, THRB1, THRB2, THRbeta, THRbeta1, TRb, TRbeta, TRbeta1, Thrbeta2)
Terms and licenses: Academic/Nonprofit Terms; Industry Terms: Not Available to Industry
How to cite: DRH016_ AAV-hSyn-DN-THR was a gift from Bernardo Sabatini (Addgene plasmid # 225089 ; http://n2t.net/addgene:225089 ; RRID:Addgene_225089)
