[The description below was written by a language model from this plasmid's Addgene catalogue record and pLannotate feature annotations shown in this document.]
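Description:
DRH016_ AAV-hSyn-DN-THR is an adeno-associated virus transfer plasmid designed to express a dominant-negative form of the human thyroid hormone receptor beta (THRB) in neurons. It is propagated in E. coli using a high-copy ColE1/pUC-type origin and selected through the β-lactamase (AmpR) gene with its native promoter. An f1 phage origin and short remnants of the pBR322 rop and bom regions are also present in the backbone. The record lists a recombination-deficient growth strain, a common choice for limiting rearrangement of the repeat-rich AAV ITRs.

The expression cassette lies between AAV2 inverted terminal repeats, which are the cis elements needed for replication and packaging of the genome into AAV particles. One ITR is annotated in full, while the other is detected only as two short fragments, which may reflect annotation or sequencing limits in this structured region. Within the cassette, the human synapsin I promoter drives neuron-restricted transcription of the THRB coding sequence, which spans the numbering origin of the circular record. An HA epitope, annotated as a fragment of a 3xHA tag, sits just downstream of THRB, consistent with a C-terminal tag for detecting the protein. A WPRE follows to enhance transcript stability and expression, and a bovine growth hormone polyadenylation signal terminates the message.

The record does not state which mutation or alteration makes the receptor dominant-negative. Such a receptor is generally expected to interfere with endogenous thyroid hormone receptor signalling. The construct therefore suits viral delivery to block thyroid hormone-dependent transcription selectively in neurons, in line with the associated study of thyroid hormone action in the cortex.
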