Features (pLannotate 1.2.2; 15 found; start..end, strand, type, name):
    206..653     -  promoter       hSyn promoter: human synapsin I promoter; confers neuron-specific expression (Kügler et al., 2003)
    741..768     -  repeat_region  AAV2 ITR (fragment): inverted terminal repeat of adeno-associated virus serotype 2 inverted
    797..824     -  repeat_region  AAV2 ITR (fragment): inverted terminal repeat of adeno-associated virus serotype 2 inverted
    897..1485    -  rep_origin     ori: high-copy-number ColE1/pMB1/pBR322/pUC origin of replication
   1656..2516    -  CDS            AmpR: β-lactamase; bla; confers resistance to ampicillin, carbenicillin, and related antibiotics
   2517..2621    -  promoter       AmpR promoter: bla
   2716..2751    +  CDS            rop (fragment): Rop protein, which maintains plasmids at low copy number; rop
   2853..2902    +  misc_feature   bom (fragment): basis of mobility region from pBR322
   2903..3358    -  rep_origin     f1 ori (sequence partly withheld): f1 bacteriophage origin of replication; arrow indicates direction of (+) strand synthesis
   3377..3428    +  misc_feature   bom (fragment): basis of mobility region from pBR322
   3433..3573    -  repeat_region  AAV2 ITR: inverted terminal repeat of adeno-associated virus serotype 2 inverted
   3691..3802    -  polyA_signal   bGH poly(A) signal: bovine growth hormone polyadenylation signal
   3836..4424    -  misc_feature   WPRE: woodchuck hepatitis virus posttranscriptional regulatory element
   4441..4469    -  CDS            3xHA (fragment): three tandem HA epitope tags
   4485..176     -  CDS            THRB (across the origin): THB_HUMAN - Also known as ERBA2, NR1A2, THR1. Experimental evidence at protein level: Swiss-Prot protein existence level 1. Nuclear hormone receptor that can act as a repressor or activator of transcription. High affinity receptor for thyroid hormones, including triiodothyronine and thyroxine. From Homo sapiens (Human).
>Addgene plasmid #225089 | DRH016_ AAV-hSyn-DN-THR | addgene full sequence | sequence record 444309 | Addgene NGS Result
ATGAGATGTGGCGACGACTGTTCATTTTTCAACGTGCTGCGCCTCTCTGAATGGCTCTTCCTATGTAGGC
AGGCTTCAGACATTCCTACTAGCTTCCAGTCGTGTTCTCGGTCTGGACAGTGCTTCGGTTTGTCCCAGGC
TGTAAGGCCATTTTCTGTCATACTGTTGGGAGTCATGGTGGCGGATCCTCTAGCCGGTTTCTCGACTGCG
CTCTCAGGCACGACACGACTCCTCCGCTGCCCACCGCAGACTGAGGCAGCGCTGAGTCGCCGGCGCCGCA
GCGCAGATGGTCGCGCCCGTGCCCCCCTATCTCGCGCCTCGCGTGGTGCGGTCCGGCTGGGCCGGCGGCG
GCGCGGACGCGACCAAGGTGGCCGGGAAGGGGAGTTTGCGGGGGACCGGCGAGTGACGTCAGCGCGCCTT
CAGTGCTGAGGCGGCGGTGGCGCGCGCCGCCAGGCGGGGGCGAAGGCACTGTCCGCGGTGCTGAAGCTGG
CAGTGCGCACGCGCCTCGCCGCATCCTGTTTCCCCTCCCCCTCTCTGATAGGGGATGCGCAATTTGGGGA
ATGGGGGTTGGGTGCTTGTCCAGTGGGTCGGGGTCGGTCGTCAGGTAGGCACCCCCACCCCGCCTCATCC
TGGTCCTAAAACCCACTTGCACTCATACGCAGGGCCCTCTGCAGTCTAGACACTTAATTAAACGCGTGCG
GCCGCAGGAACCCCTAGTGATGGAGTTGGCCACTCCCTCTCTGCGCGCTCGCTCGCTCACTGAGGCCGGG
CGACCAAAGGTCGCCCGACGCCCGGGCGGCCTCAGTGAGCGAGCGAGCGCGCAGCTGCCTGCAGGACATG
TGAGCAAAAGGCCAGCAAAAGGCCAGGAACCGTAAAAAGGCCGCGTTGCTGGCGTTTTTCCATAGGCTCC
GCCCCCCTGACGAGCATCACAAAAATCGACGCTCAAGTCAGAGGTGGCGAAACCCGACAGGACTATAAAG
ATACCAGGCGTTTCCCCCTGGAAGCTCCCTCGTGCGCTCTCCTGTTCCGACCCTGCCGCTTACCGGATAC
CTGTCCGCCTTTCTCCCTTCGGGAAGCGTGGCGCTTTCTCATAGCTCACGCTGTAGGTATCTCAGTTCGG
TGTAGGTCGTTCGCTCCAAGCTGGGCTGTGTGCACGAACCCCCCGTTCAGCCCGACCGCTGCGCCTTATC
CGGTAACTATCGTCTTGAGTCCAACCCGGTAAGACACGACTTATCGCCACTGGCAGCAGCCACTGGTAAC
AGGATTAGCAGAGCGAGGTATGTAGGCGGTGCTACAGAGTTCTTGAAGTGGTGGCCTAACTACGGCTACA
CTAGAAGAACAGTATTTGGTATCTGCGCTCTGCTGAAGCCAGTTACCTTCGGAAAAAGAGTTGGTAGCTC
TTGATCCGGCAAACAAACCACCGCTGGTAGCGGTGGTTTTTTTGTTTGCAAGCAGCAGATTACGCGCAGA
AAAAAAGGATCTCAAGAAGATCCTTTGATCTTTTCTACGGGGTCTGACGCTCAGTGGAACGAAAACTCAC
GTTAAGGGATTTTGGTCATGAGATTATCAAAAAGGATCTTCACCTAGATCCTTTTAAATTAAAAATGAAG
TTTTAAATCAATCTAAAGTATATATGAGTAAACTTGGTCTGACAGTTACCAATGCTTAATCAGTGAGGCA
CCTATCTCAGCGATCTGTCTATTTCGTTCATCCATAGTTGCCTGACTCCCCGTCGTGTAGATAACTACGA
TACGGGAGGGCTTACCATCTGGCCCCAGTGCTGCAATGATACCGCGAGACCCACGCTCACCGGCTCCAGA
TTTATCAGCAATAAACCAGCCAGCCGGAAGGGCCGAGCGCAGAAGTGGTCCTGCAACTTTATCCGCCTCC
ATCCAGTCTATTAATTGTTGCCGGGAAGCTAGAGTAAGTAGTTCGCCAGTTAATAGTTTGCGCAACGTTG
TTGCCATTGCTACAGGCATCGTGGTGTCACGCTCGTCGTTTGGTATGGCTTCATTCAGCTCCGGTTCCCA
ACGATCAAGGCGAGTTACATGATCCCCCATGTTGTGCAAAAAAGCGGTTAGCTCCTTCGGTCCTCCGATC
GTTGTCAGAAGTAAGTTGGCCGCAGTGTTATCACTCATGGTTATGGCAGCACTGCATAATTCTCTTACTG
TCATGCCATCCGTAAGATGCTTTTCTGTGACTGGTGAGTACTCAACCAAGTCATTCTGAGAATAGTGTAT
GCGGCGACCGAGTTGCTCTTGCCCGGCGTCAATACGGGATAATACCGCGCCACATAGCAGAACTTTAAAA
GTGCTCATCATTGGAAAACGTTCTTCGGGGCGAAAACTCTCAAGGATCTTACCGCTGTTGAGATCCAGTT
CGATGTAACCCACTCGTGCACCCAACTGATCTTCAGCATCTTTTACTTTCACCAGCGTTTCTGGGTGAGC
AAAAACAGGAAGGCAAAATGCCGCAAAAAAGGGAATAAGGGCGACACGGAAATGTTGAATACTCATACTC
TTCCTTTTTCAATATTATTGAAGCATTTATCAGGGTTATTGTCTCATGAGCGGATACATATTTGAATGTA
TTTAGAAAAATAAACAAATAGGGGTTCCGCGCACATTTCCCCGAAAAGTGCCACCTGACGTCTAAGAAAC
CATTATTATCATGACATTAACCTATAAAAATAGGCGTATCACGAGGCCCTTTCGTCTCGCGCGTTTCGGT
GATGACGGTGAAAACCTCTGACACATGCAGCTCCCGGAGACGGTCACAGCTTGTCTGTAAGCGGATGCCG
GGAGCAGACAAGCCCGTCAGGGCGCGTCAGCGGGTGTTGGCGGGTGTCGGGGCTGGCGTAACTATGCGGC
ATCAGAGCAGATTGTACTGAGAGTGCACCATAAAATTGTAAACGTTAATATTTTGTTAAAATTCGCGTTA
AATTTTTGTTAAATCAGCTCATTTTTTAACCAATAGACCGAAATCGGCAAAATCCCTTATAAATCAAAAG
AATAGCCCGAGATAGAGT
[37 nt withheld, positions 3029-3065]
AAAGAACGTGGACTCCAACGTCAAAGG
[141 nt withheld, positions 3093-3233]
G
[46 nt withheld, positions 3235-3280]
A
[95 nt withheld, positions 3282-3376]
TATGCGGTGTGAAATACCGCACAGATGCGTAAGGAGAAAATACCGCATCAGGCGCCCCTGCAGGCAGCTG
CGCGCTCGCTCGCTCACTGAGGCCGCCCGGGCAAAGCCCGGGCGTCGGGCGACCTTTGGTCGCCCGGCCT
CAGTGAGCGAGCGAGCGCGCAGAGAGGGAGTGGCCAACTCCATCACTAGGGGTTCCTGCGGCCGCTCGGT
CCGCACGTGAGATCTCATGCCTGCTATTGTCTTCCCAATCCTCCCCCTTGCTGTCCTGCCCCACCCCACC
CCCCAGAATAGAATGACACCTACTCAGACAATGCGATGCAATTTCCTCATTTTATTAGGAAAGGACAGTG
GGAGTGGCACCTTCCAGGGTCAAGGAAGGCACGGGGGAGGGGCAAACAACAGATGGCTGGCAACTAGAAG
GCACAGTCGAAGATCTCTCGAGCAGCGCTCGGTATCGATGCGGGGAGGCGGCCCAAAGGGAGATCCGACT
CGTCTGAGGGCGAAGGCGAAGACGCGGAAGAGGCCGCAGAGCCGGCAGCAGGCCGCGGGAAGGAAGGTCC
GCTGGATTGAGGGCCGAAGGGACGTAGCAGAAGGACGTCCCGCGCAGAATCCAGGTGGCAACATAGGCGA
GCAGCCAAGGAAAGGACGATGATTTCCCCGACAACACCACGGAATTGTCAGTGCCCAACAGCCGAGCCCC
TGTCCAGCAGCGGGCAAGGCAGGCGGCGATGAGTTCCGCCGTGGCAATAGGGAGGGGGAAAGCGAAAGTC
CCGGAAAGGAGCTGACAGGTGGTGGCAATGCCCCAACCAGTGGGGGTTGCGTCAGCAAACACAGTGCACA
CCACGCCACGTTGCCTGACAACGGGCCACAACTCCTCATAAAGAGACAGCAACCAGGATTTATACAAGGA
GGAGAAAATGAAAGCCATACGGGAAGCAATAGCATGATACAAAGGCATTAAAGCAGCGTATCCACATAGC
GTAAAAGGAGCAACATAGTTAAGAATACCAGTCAATCTTTCACAAATTTTGTAATCCAGAGGTTGATTAT
CGATAAGCTTTTACTAAGCGTAATCTGGAACATCGTATGGGTAACTTCCGCCTCCACCATCCTCGAACAC
TTCCAAGAACAAAGGGGGGAAGAGTTCTGTGGGGCATTCCACCTTCATGTGCAGGAAGCGGCTGGCATGG
CAGGCTCCTATCATCCGCAGATCTGTCACCTTCATCAGGAGTTTTGGCCAAAAGTGTGTCACGTGGTGTT
TTCGGTAATTGATATAGTGTTCAAAGGCCAGCAGGAAACTATCTTGGTACTTTTCTATTCTCTCAACACA
GGCAAGCCCCGGGCGATCTGAAGACATCAGCAGGACGGCCTGAAGGAGGGCTACTTCAGTGTCATCCAGG
TTGAAAGAAGACAGAGACATGCCCAGGTCAAAGATGGCGTCTGACACCACCCCAAGACCCCCATTTTTCA
GCTGGCCCCTCACTGCCATTTCCCCATTCAAGGTTAAAGTCTCACTTTCTGGGTCATAGCGCACAGCAGC
GCGAAGGGACATGATCTCCATGCAGCAGCCTTTGAGGAGGATGATCTGGTCTTCACATGGCAGCTCACAA
AACATAGGCAACTTTTTGGCAAAATCCACCACTCTGGTAATTGCTGGTGTGATGATTTTTGTAAAATGGC
TGAAGGCTTCCAAGTCAACCTTTCCACCTTCTGGGGCATTGACTATTGGTGCTTGTCCAATGTCTTCTGG
CAGGAATTTCCGTTTTTGCTTCCAGTGGCTGCCTTGGGCGTTGGTCGCCACATGGGCTTCGGTGACAGTT
TTGATGAGCTCCCATTCCTCGTCTGTGGGCTCTGGCTTGTGCCCGATGGACTTCTGCAGCTCTTCCCGCC
GTCTTTTCTCCCGGTTCTCCTCTATCAGCTTCCTCTTGGCCAGCCTCTTGCTGTCATCCAGCACCAAATC
TGTTGCCATGCCAACATAGATGCATTTCTTAAAGCGACATTCCTGGCACTGATTTCGCGTGACTTTGTCT
ATGACACATTTTCCTTCATATTTACAGGAATAGGATGGATGGAGATTTTTCTGAATGGTTCTTCTAAAGA
AACCCTTGCAGCCTTCACACGTGATACAGCGGTAGTGATACCCGGTGGCTTTGTCACCACACACTACACA
GAGCTCGTCCTTGTCTAAGTAACTGGGGATGTACCCTTTACATTTCTTCTCCTCCGTTTGGAAGGTCTGG
GCACTTGAGACACTCTGGTCGTTCACATCATCATGGTCCAGATGGAATATTGAGCTAGTCCAAGTGGTCT
GG
